Addgene plasmid #225997: pEF2-EFGR-hAxl
Purpose: Expresses a chimeric contruct having N-terminal human EGFR and C-terminal human Axl
Depositing lab: Raymond Birge & Sergei Kotenko. Depositing organization: Rutgers, The State University of New Jersey. Publication: Normalization of TAM post-receptor signaling reveals a cell invasive signature for Axl tyrosine kinase. Kimani SG, Kumar S, Davra V, Chang YJ, Kasikara C, Geng K, Tsou WI, Wang S, Hoque M, Bohac A, Lewis-Antes A, De Lorenzo MS, Kotenko SV, Birge RB. Cell Commun Signal. 2016 Sep 6;14(1):19. doi: 10.1186/s12964-016-0142-1. PubMed 27595981.
Backbone
  Vector backbone: pEF2
  Vector type: Mammalian Expression
  Selectable markers: Neomycin (select with G418)
Growth in bacteria
  Bacterial resistance: Ampicillin, 100 μg/mL
  Growth temperature: 37°C
  Growth strain: DH5alpha
  Copy number: High Copy
Gene/Insert
  Gene/Insert name: human EGFR N-Terminal human Axl C-Terminal Fusion
  Species: H. sapiens (human)
  Insert size (bp): 3272
  Entrez Gene: EGFR (a.k.a. ERBB, ERBB1, ERRP, HER1, NISBD2, NNCIS, PIG61, mENA); AXL (a.k.a. ARK, AXL3, JTK11, Tyro7, UFO)
  Promoter: EF1-a
  Cloning method: Unknown
  Sequencing primers: 5′ ttcttccatttcaggtgtcg; 3′ gtcgaggctgatcagcgagc
Terms and licenses: Academic/Nonprofit Terms; Industry Terms: Not Available to Industry
How to cite: pEF2-EFGR-hAxl was a gift from Raymond Birge & Sergei Kotenko (Addgene plasmid # 225997 ; http://n2t.net/addgene:225997 ; RRID:Addgene_225997)
