[The description below was written by a language model from this plasmid's Addgene catalogue record and pLannotate feature annotations shown in this document.]
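Description:
pEF2-EFGR-hAxl is a mammalian expression plasmid of about 9.3 kb, built on the pEF2 backbone, that encodes a chimeric receptor tyrosine kinase joining an N-terminal portion of human EGFR to a C-terminal portion of human Axl. It is propagated in E. coli through a high-copy ColE1/pUC-type origin and selected with ampicillin via the β-lactamase gene and its own promoter. An f1 phage origin is also present, along with leftover lac promoter/operator and other small backbone fragments that have no evident role in the design.

The fusion open reading frame, catalogued as roughly 3.3 kb, is driven by the strong constitutive human EF-1α promoter and terminated by the bovine growth hormone polyadenylation signal. In the feature table the EGFR fragment lies directly downstream of the promoter and runs into the AXL fragment, with the two annotations overlapping slightly at the junction, which is consistent with an in-frame fusion. The record does not define the exact domain boundaries, and no epitope tag or reporter is annotated. An SP6 promoter sits beyond the 3′ end of the insert, pointing back toward it. A separate cassette, made up of the SV40 enhancer/early promoter, the neomycin phosphotransferase gene and an SV40 poly(A) signal, allows G418 selection of stably transfected mammalian cells; a short ble fragment annotated next to neo appears to be a remnant.

The associated publication title refers to normalising post-receptor signalling among TAM family receptors. This suggests the chimera is used to compare Axl-driven signalling with that of related receptors, although the record itself states only that the plasmid expresses the EGFR–Axl fusion.
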