Features (pLannotate 1.2.2; 22 found; start..end, strand, type, name):
    742..1071    -  promoter       SV40 promoter: SV40 enhancer and early promoter
   1085..1513    -  rep_origin     f1 ori (sequence partly withheld): f1 bacteriophage origin of replication; arrow indicates direction of (+) strand synthesis
   1534..1555    -  promoter       SV40 promoter (fragment): SV40 enhancer and early promoter
   1559..1783    -  polyA_signal   bGH poly(A) signal: bovine growth hormone polyadenylation signal
   1809..1827    +  promoter       SP6 promoter: promoter for bacteriophage SP6 RNA polymerase
   1852..3201    -  CDS            AXL (fragment): UFO_HUMAN - Also known as UFO. Experimental evidence at protein level: Swiss-Prot protein existence level 1. (Microbial infection) Acts as a receptor for Ebolavirus, possibly through GAS6 binding to phosphatidyl-serine at the surface of virion envelope. From Homo sapiens (Human).
   3187..5121    -  CDS            EGFR (fragment): precursor of human epidermal growth factor receptor
   5143..6321    -  promoter       EF-1α promoter: strong constitutive promoter for human elongation factor EF-1α
   6328..6394    -  CDS            small t antigen (fragment): SV40 (simian virus 40) small t antigen
   6403..6422    -  promoter       SRα promoter (fragment): hybrid promoter consisting of the SV40 early promoter plus part of the long terminal repeat of human T-lymphotrophic virus 1
   6419..6437    -  enhancer       CMV enhancer (fragment): human cytomegalovirus immediate early enhancer
   6592..6644    +  misc_feature   bom (fragment): basis of mobility region from pBR322
   6703..6807    +  promoter       AmpR promoter: bla
   6808..7668    +  CDS            AmpR: β-lactamase; bla; confers resistance to ampicillin, carbenicillin, and related antibiotics
   7839..8427    +  rep_origin     ori: high-copy-number ColE1/pMB1/pBR322/pUC origin of replication
   8610..8702    +  CDS            lacI (fragment): lac repressor; lacI; The lac repressor binds to the lac operator to inhibit transcription in E. coli. This inhibition can be relieved by adding lactose or isopropyl-β-D-thiogalactopyranoside (IPTG).
   8715..8736    +  protein_bind   CAP binding site: CAP binding activates transcription in the presence of cAMP. E. coli catabolite activator protein
   8751..8781    +  promoter       lac promoter: promoter for the E. coli lac operon
   8789..8805    +  protein_bind   lac operator: The lac repressor binds to the lac operator to inhibit transcription in E. coli. This inhibition can be relieved by adding lactose or isopropyl-β-D-thiogalactopyranoside (IPTG). lac repressor encoded by lacI
   8878..8999    -  polyA_signal   SV40 poly(A) signal: SV40 polyadenylation signal
   8994..9152    -  CDS            ble (fragment): BLE_KLEPN - Experimental evidence at protein level: Swiss-Prot protein existence level 1. Binding protein with a strong affinity to the bleomycin family of antibiotics. Binds to CL990; an antimitotic-antibiotic compound. From Klebsiella pneumoniae.
   9176..675     -  CDS            neo (across the origin): KKA2_KLEPN - Also known as kan, nptII. Experimental evidence at protein level: Swiss-Prot protein existence level 1. Resistance to kanamycin, neomycin, paromomycin, ribostamycin, butirosin and gentamicin B. From Klebsiella pneumoniae.
>Addgene plasmid #225997 | pEF2-EFGR-hAxl | addgene full sequence | sequence record 451566 | Addgene NGS Result
GGTAGCCAACGCTATGTCCTGATAGCGGTCCGCCACACCCAGCCGGCCACAGTCGATGAATCCAGAAAAG
CGGCCATTTTCCACCATGATATTCGGCAAGCAGGCATCGCCATGGGTCACGACGAGATCCTCGCCGTCGG
GCATGCGCGCCTTGAGCCTGGCGAACAGTTCGGCTGGCGCGAGCCCCTGATGCTCTTCGTCCAGATCATC
CTGATCGACAAGACCGGCTTCCATCCGAGTACGTGCTCGCTCGATGCGATGTTTCGCTTGGTGGTCGAAT
GGGCAGGTAGCCGGATCAAGCGTATGCAGCCGCCGCATTGCATCAGCCATGATGGATACTTTCTCGGCAG
GAGCAAGGTGAGATGACAGGAGATCCTGCCCCGGCACTTCGCCCAATAGCAGCCAGTCCCTTCCCGCTTC
AGTGACAACGTCGAGCACAGCTGCGCAAGGAACGCCCGTCGTGGCCAGCCACGATAGCCGCGCTGCCTCG
TCCTGCAGTTCATTCAGGGCACCGGACAGGTCGGTCTTGACAAAAAGAACCGGGCGCCCCTGCGCTGACA
GCCGGAACACGGCGGCATCAGAGCAGCCGATTGTCTGTTGTGCCCAGTCATAGCCGAATAGCCTCTCCAC
CCAAGCGGCCGGAGAACCTGCGTGCAATCCATCTTGTTCAATCATGCGAAACGATCCTCATCCTGTCTCT
TGATCAGATCCGAAAATGGATATACAAGCTCCCGGGAGCTTTTTGCAAAAGCCTAGGCCTCCAAAAAAGC
CTCCTCACTACTTCTGGAATAGCTCAGAGGCAGAGGCGGCCTCGGCCTCTGCATAAATAAAAAAAATTAG
TCAGCCATGGGGCGGAGAATGGGCGGAACTGGGCGGAGTTAGGGGCGGGATGGGCGGAGTTAGGGGCGGG
ACTATGGTTGCTGACTAATTGAGATGCATGCTTTGCATACTTCTGCCTGCTGGGGAGCCTGGGGACTTTC
CACACCTGGTTGCTGACTAATTGAGATGCATGCTTTGCATACTTCTGCCTGCTGGGGAGCCTGGGGACTT
TCCACACCCTAACTGACACACATTCCACAGAATTAATTCGCGTTAAATTTTTGTTAAATCAGCTCATTTT
TTAACCAATAGGCCGAAATCGGCAAAATCCCTTATAAATCAAAAGAATAGACCGAGATAGGGT
[37 nt withheld, positions 1184-1220]
AAAGAACGTGGACTCCAACGTCAAAGG
[49 nt withheld, positions 1248-1296]
T
[91 nt withheld, positions 1298-1388]
G
[124 nt withheld, positions 1390-1513]
GGGGATACCCCCTAGAGCCCCAGCTGGTTCTTTCCGCCTCAGAAGCCATAGAGCCCACCGCATCCCCAGC
ATGCCTGCTATTGTCTTCCCAATCCTCCCCCTTGCTGTCCTGCCCCACCCCACCCCCCAGAATAGAATGA
CACCTACTCAGACAATGCGATGCAATTTCCTCATTTTATTAGGAAAGGACAGTGGGAGTGGCACCTTCCA
GGGTCAAGGAAGGCACGGGGGAGGGGCAAACAACAGATGGCTGGCAACTAGAAGGCACAGTCGAGGCTGA
TCAGCGAGCTCTAGCATTTAGGTGACACTATAGAATAGGGCCCTCTAGTAGGAATTCAGGCACCATCCTC
CTGCCCTGGGGCTGCTGGGGAGCCCCTATCAGCAGGCTGAGCGGGGCTAGGGGTTGTGGAAGGGCAGAGG
ACATAGCGTCCAGCAGGATGGACCTCAGCCGCAGTGAGGCAGCTACAGGAATCCTTAGGGTCTGGCTGGG
TTGGGGGGTCAGCTCCTCCTGCAGCTCCAGGGGGTTCAGGATAACCTCCACCCTCATCCATGTTGACATA
GAGGATTTCGTCAGGCTCCTGGGCAGGAGGCAAGGCCTTCAGTGTGTTCTCCAAATCTTCCCGCAGCTCT
GTAAAACTTGGCCGGTCCTGGGGATTTAGCTCCCAGCACCGCGACATCAAGGCATACAGTCCATCCAGAC
AGTCCGCAGGCTGCTTCAGGCGATTTCCCCGGCGCAGATAGTCATAAATCTCGCTGTTCTCCACGCCCGG
ATATGGGGTTTGGCCTCTTGTGGCAATCTCCCACATTGTCACCCCGAAGGACCACACATCGCTCTTGCTG
GTGTAGACACGGTCAGCTAGACTCTCAATGGCAATCCACTTGACTGGCATCTTGGCGATACGTCCCTGGC
GGTAGTAGTCCCCATTGTAGATCTTCTTGGAGAGCCCGAAGTCCGCCACACACACGGACATGTTCTCATT
CAGCATGCAGTTCCTGGCCGCCAGGTCCCGGTGTATGAATCTCTTGGTACTCAGATACTCCATGCCACTG
GCGATGTCTGCCATGAACTTCACTAGCATCTGAGTGGGCAGGTACACTGGCTGGTCCCCGAGCCGGGAAT
AGAGGAGGAAGCTGTGTAGGTCTCCATGTTTCATGAAAGGTAAGATGACCACAGGTGCTGGGAAGCTCTC
TCGTTCAGAACCCTGGAAACAGACACCGATGAGCCTCATGACGTTGGGATGGTCAAATTCCTTCATGCAG
ACCGCTTCACTCAGGAAATCCTCCAGCTCTGACCTCGTGCAGATGGCAATCTTCATCGTCTTCACAGCCA
CCTTGAGGATGGAGTCGTCCTGGTTGAGCTGGCCTTCCATCACAGCTCCAAACTCTCCCTCTCCCAGAGT
CTTCCCCAGGGCCACCTTGTGCCGGTCCACCATCACATCCCGCAGCTTCTCCTTCAGCTCTTCACTGATG
CCCAAGCTGTTCAAGGTAGCTTCAGTGGTCCGACGACTGTAGGACTTGCGCACGCGGTACCTGACTACCA
GTTCACCTCTTTCCACTGTTGGTTCAAACACTTCTCCATAACGGGTCTCCTTCTTTCGCCGGTGGACAAG
GAAGAGAGCCAAGATGAGGACACAGGCAGCGGCCACGACTGCTCCTAGCAGTACTGCTAGCCAGGACGGG
ATCTTAGGCCCATTCGTTGGACAGCCTTCAAGACCTGGCCCAGTGCATCCGTAGGTGCAGTTTGGATGGC
ACAGGTGGCACACATGGCCGGCGTCTGCGTACTTCCAGACCAGGGTGTTGTTTTCTCCCATGACTCCTGC
CGGGCAGGTCTTGACGCAGTGGGGGCCGTCAATGTAGTGGGCACACTGGATACAGTTGTCTGGTCCCCGT
CCTGTGCAGGTGATGTTCATGGCCTGAGGCAGGCACTCTGGGTGGCACTGTATGCACTCAGAGTTCTCCA
CAAACTCCCTTGGCTCACCCTCCAGAAGGTTGCACTTGTCCACGCATTCCCTGCCTCGGCTGACATTCCG
GCAAGAGACGCAGTCCCTGGGCTCCGGGCCCCAGCAGCCCTCGGGGGAGCACAAGGCATGGCAGACCTGG
CCTGTGGCCTTGCAGCTGTTTTCACCTCTGTTGCTTATAATTTTGGTTTTCTGACCGGAGGTCCCAAACA
GTTTTTTCCAGTTTATTGTATTTGCATAGCACAAATTTTTGTTTCCTGAAATTATCACATCTCCATCACT
TATCTCCTTGAGGGAGCGTAATCCCAAGGATGTTATGTTCAGGCTGACGACTGCAAGAGAAAACTGACCA
TGTTGCTTGGTCCTGCCGCGTATGATTTCTAGGTTCTCAAAGGCATGAAGGTCCGTCCTGTTTTCAGGCC
AAGCCTGAATCAGCAAAAACCCTGTGATTTCCTTTACGGTTTTCAGAATATCCAGTTCCTGTGGATCCAG
AGGAGGAGTATGTGTGAAGGAGTCACCCCTAAATGCCACCGGCAGGATGTGGAGATCGCCACTGATGGAG
GTGCAGTTTTTGAAGTGTTTAATATTCGTAGCATTTATGGAGAGTGAGTCTTTAAATTCACCAATACCTA
TTCCGTTACACACTTTGCGGCAAGGCCCTTCGCACTTCTTACACTTGCGGACGCCGTCTTCCTCCATCTC
ATAGCTGTCGGCCCCACAGGCTCGGACGCACGAGCCGTGATCTGTCACCACATAATTACGGGGACACTTC
TTCACGCAGGTGGCACCAAAGCTGTATTTGCCCTCGGGGTTCACATCCATCTGGTACGTGGTGGGGTTGT
AGAGCATGAGTGGGGGGCAGGTGTCCTTGCACGTGGCTTCGTCTCGGAATTTGCGGCAGACCAGGCAGTC
GCTCTCCCGGGGGCCTGTGCAGCCTGCAGCACACTGGTTGTGGCAGCAGTCACTGGGGGACTTGCCACGG
CAGCGCCCGGAGCACTGCTGGGCACAGATGATTTTGGTCAGTTTCTGGCAGTTCTCCTCTCCTGCACCCC
AGCAGCTCCCATTGGGACAGCTTGGATCACACTTTTGGCAGCTGCCCAGGTGGTTCTGGAAGTCCATCGA
CATGTTGCTGAGAAAGTCACTGCTGACTATGTCCCGCCACTGGATGCTCTCCACGTTGCACAGGGCAGGG
TTGTTGCTGAACCGCACGGCGCCATGCAGGATTTCCTGTAAATTTCTCATGGGCAGCTCCTTCAGTCCGG
TTTTATTTGCATCATAGTTAGATAAGACTGCTAAGGCATAGGAATTTTCGTAGTACATATTTCCTCTGAT
GATCTGCAGGTTTTCCAAAGGAATTCGCTCCACTGTGTTGAGGGCAATGAGGACATAACCAGCCACCTCC
TGGATGGTCTTTAAGAAGGAAAGATCATAATTCCTCTGCACATAGGTAATTTCCAAATTCCCAAGGACCA
CCTCACAGTTATTGAACATCCTCTGGAGGCTGAGAAAATGATCTTCAAAAGTGCCCAACTGCGTGAGCTT
GTTACTCGTGCCTTGGCAAACTTTCTTTTCCTCCAGAGCCCGACTCGCCGGGCAGAGCGCAGCCAGCAGC
GCCAGGAGCGCTGCCCCGGCCGTCCCGGAGGGTCGCATCGCTGGTACCAAGCTAATTCCTCACGACACCT
GAAATGGAAGAAAAAAACTTTGAACCACTGTCTGAGGCTTGAGAATGAACCAAGATCCAAACTCAAAAAG
GGCAAATTCCAAGGAGAATTACATCAAGTGCCAAGCTGGCCTAACTTCAGTCTCCACCCACTCAGTGTGG
GGAAACTCCATCGCATAAAACCCCTCCCCCCAACCTAAAGACGACGTACTCCAAAAGCTCGAGAACTAAT
CGAGGTGCCTGGACGGCGCCCGGTACTCCGTGGAGTCACATGAAGCGACGGCTGAGGACGGAAAGGCCCT
TTTCCTTTGTGTGGGTGACTCACCCGCCCGCTCTCCCGAGCGCCGCGTCCTCCATTTTGAGCTCCCTGCA
GCAGGGCCGGGAAGCGGCCATCTTTCCGCTCACGCAACTGGTGCCGACCGGGCCAGCCTTGCCGCCCAGG
GCGGGGCGATACACGGCGGCGCGAGGCCAGGCACCAGAGCAGGCCGGCCAGCTTGAGACTACCCCCGTCC
GATTCTCGGTGGCCGCGCTCGCAGGCCCCGCCTCGCCGAACATGTGCGCTGGGACGCACGGGCCCCGTCG
CCGCCCGCGGCCCCAAAAACCGAAATACCAGTGTGCAGATCTTGGCCCGCATTTACAAGACTATCTTGCC
AGAAAAAAAGCGTCGCAGCAGGTCATCAAAAATTTTAAATGGCTAGAGACTTATCGAAAGCAGCGAGACA
GGCGCGAAGGTGCCACCAGATTCGCACGCGGCGGCCCCAGCGCCCAGGCCAGGCCTCAACTCAAGCACGA
GGCGAAGGGGCTCCTTAAGCGCAAGGCCTCGAACTCTCCCACCCACTTCCAACCCGAAGCTCGGGATCAA
GAATCACGTACTGCAGCCAGGTGGAAGTAATTCAAGGCACGCAAGGGCCATAACCCGTAAAGAGGCCAGG
CCCGCGGGAACCACACACGGCACTTACCTGTGTTCTGGCGGCAAACCCGTTGCGAAAAAGAACGTTCACG
GCGACTACTGCACTTATATACGGTTCTCCCCCACCCTCGGGAAAAAGGCGGAGCCAGTACACGACATCAC
TTTCCCAGTTTACCCCGCGCCACCTTCTCTAGGCACCGGTTCAATTGCCGACCCCTCCCCCCAACTTCTC
GGGGACTGTGGGCGATGTGCGCTCTGCCCACTGACGGGCACCGGAGCCAATTCCCACTCCTTTCAAGACC
TAGAAGGTCCATTAGCTGCAAAGATTCCTCTCTGTTTAAAACTTTATCCATCTTTGCAAAGCTTTTTGCA
AAAGCCTAGTCAATAATCAATGTCAACGCGTATATCTGGCCCGTACATCGCGAAGCAGCGCAAAACGCCT
AACCCTAAGCAGATTCTTCATGCAATTGTCGGTCAAGCCTTGCCTTGTTGTAGCTTAAATTTTGCTCGCG
CACTACTCAGCGACCTCCAACACACAAGCAGGGAGCAGATACTGGCTTAACTATGCGGCATCAGAGCAGA
TTGTACTGAGAGTGCACCATAGGGGATCGGGAGATCTCCCGATCCGTCGACGTCAGGTGGCACTTTTCGG
GGAAATGTGCGCGGAACCCCTATTTGTTTATTTTTCTAAATACATTCAAATATGTATCCGCTCATGAGAC
AATAACCCTGATAAATGCTTCAATAATATTGAAAAAGGAAGAGTATGAGTATTCAACATTTCCGTGTCGC
CCTTATTCCCTTTTTTGCGGCATTTTGCCTTCCTGTTTTTGCTCACCCAGAAACGCTGGTGAAAGTAAAA
GATGCTGAAGATCAGTTGGGTGCACGAGTGGGTTACATCGAACTGGATCTCAACAGCGGTAAGATCCTTG
AGAGTTTTCGCCCCGAAGAACGTTTTCCAATGATGAGCACTTTTAAAGTTCTGCTATGTGGCGCGGTATT
ATCCCGTATTGACGCCGGGCAAGAGCAACTCGGTCGCCGCATACACTATTCTCAGAATGACTTGGTTGAG
TACTCACCAGTCACAGAAAAGCATCTTACGGATGGCATGACAGTAAGAGAATTATGCAGTGCTGCCATAA
CCATGAGTGATAACACTGCGGCCAACTTACTTCTGACAACGATCGGAGGACCGAAGGAGCTAACCGCTTT
TTTGCACAACATGGGGGATCATGTAACTCGCCTTGATCGTTGGGAACCGGAGCTGAATGAAGCCATACCA
AACGACGAGCGTGACACCACGATGCCTGTAGCAATGGCAACAACGTTGCGCAAACTATTAACTGGCGAAC
TACTTACTCTAGCTTCCCGGCAACAATTAATAGACTGGATGGAGGCGGATAAAGTTGCAGGACCACTTCT
GCGCTCGGCCCTTCCGGCTGGCTGGTTTATTGCTGATAAATCTGGAGCCGGTGAGCGTGGGTCTCGCGGT
ATCATTGCAGCACTGGGGCCAGATGGTAAGCCCTCCCGTATCGTAGTTATCTACACGACGGGGAGTCAGG
CAACTATGGATGAACGAAATAGACAGATCGCTGAGATAGGTGCCTCACTGATTAAGCATTGGTAACTGTC
AGACCAAGTTTACTCATATATACTTTAGATTGATTTAAAACTTCATTTTTAATTTAAAAGGATCTAGGTG
AAGATCCTTTTTGATAATCTCATGACCAAAATCCCTTAACGTGAGTTTTCGTTCCACTGAGCGTCAGACC
CCGTAGAAAAGATCAAAGGATCTTCTTGAGATCCTTTTTTTCTGCGCGTAATCTGCTGCTTGCAAACAAA
AAAACCACCGCTACCAGCGGTGGTTTGTTTGCCGGATCAAGAGCTACCAACTCTTTTTCCGAAGGTAACT
GGCTTCAGCAGAGCGCAGATACCAAATACTGTTCTTCTAGTGTAGCCGTAGTTAGGCCACCACTTCAAGA
ACTCTGTAGCACCGCCTACATACCTCGCTCTGCTAATCCTGTTACCAGTGGCTGCTGCCAGTGGCGATAA
GTCGTGTCTTACCGGGTTGGACTCAAGACGATAGTTACCGGATAAGGCGCAGCGGTCGGGCTGAACGGGG
GGTTCGTGCACACAGCCCAGCTTGGAGCGAACGACCTACACCGAACTGAGATACCTACAGCGTGAGCTAT
GAGAAAGCGCCACGCTTCCCGAAGGGAGAAAGGCGGACAGGTATCCGGTAAGCGGCAGGGTCGGAACAGG
AGAGCGCACGAGGGAGCTTCCAGGGGGAAACGCCTGGTATCTTTATAGTCCTGTCGGGTTTCGCCACCTC
TGACTTGAGCGTCGATTTTTGTGATGCTCGTCAGGGGGGCGGAGCCTATGGAAAAACGCCAGCAACGCGG
CCTTTTTACGGTTCCTGGCCTTTTGCTGGCCTTTTGCTCACATGTTCTTTCCTGCGTTATCCCCTGATTC
TGTGGATAACCGTATTACCGCCTTTGAGTGAGCTGATACCGCTCGCCGCAGCCGAACGACCGAGCGCAGC
GAGTCAGTGAGCGAGGAAGCGGAAGAGCGCCCAATACGCAAACCGCCTCTCCCCGCGCGTTGGCCGATTC
ATTAATGCAGCTGGCACGACAGGTTTCCCGACTGGAAAGCGGGCAGTGAGCGCAACGCAATTAATGTGAG
TTAGCTCACTCATTAGGCACCCCAGGCTTTACACTTTATGCTTCCGGCTCGTATGTTGTGTGGAATTGTG
AGCGGATAACAATTTCACACAGGAAACAGCTATGACCATGATTACGCCAAGCTCTAGCTAGAGGTCGACG
GTATACAGACATGATAAGATACATTGATGAGTTTGGACAAACCACAACTAGAATGCAGTGAAAAAAATGC
TTTATTTGTGAAATTTGTGATGCTATTGCTTTATTTGTAACCATTATAAGCTGCAATAAACAAGTTGGGG
TGGGCGAAGAACTCCAGCATGAGATCCCCGCGCTGGAGGATCATCCAGCCGGCGTCCCGGAAAACGATTC
CGAAGCCCAACCTTTCATAGAAGGCGGCGGTGGAATCGAAATCTCGTGATGGCAGGTTGGGCGTCGCTTG
GTCGGTCATTTCGAACCCCAGAGTCCCGCTCAGAAGAACTCGTCAAGAAGGCGATAGAAGGCGATGCGCT
GCGAATCGGGAGCGGCGATACCGTAAAGCACGAGGAAGCGGTCAGCCCATTCGCCGCCAAGCTCTTCAGC
AATATCACG
